>Addgene plasmid #212770 | pHyg-CUbo-AID*-GFP | addgene full sequence | sequence record 420511 | Addgene NGS Result
GAACGCGGCCGCCAGCTGAAGCTTCGTACGCTGCAGGTCGACGGGAGCGGAGCAGGTGCTGGTGCTGGTG
CTGGAGCAATTCTGGGAGTGCAGGTGGAAACCATCTCCCCAGGAGACGGGCGCACCTTCCCCAAGCGCGG
CCAGACCTGCGTGGTGCACTACACCGGGATGCTTGAAGATGGAAAGAAATTTGATTCCTCCCGGGACAGA
AACAAGCCCTTTAAGTTTATGCTAGGCAAGCAGGAGGTGATCCGAGGCTGGGAAGAAGGGGTTGCCCAGA
TGAGTGTGGGTCAGAGAGCCAAACTGACTATATCTCCAGATTATGCCTATGGTGCCACTGGGCACCCAGG
CATCATCCCACCACATGCCACTCTCGTCTTCGATGTGGAGCTTCTAAAACTGGAAGGGTCGACCGGTATC
CCTCCAGATCAACAAAGATTGATCTTTGCCGGTAAGCAGCTAGAAGACGGTAGAACGCTGTCTGATTACA
ACATTCAGAAGGAGTCCACCTTACATCTTGTGCTAAGGCTAAGAGGTGTTGGTGCAGGCGCCGGGGCTGG
TGCTGGGGCAGGTACCCCTAAAGATCCAGCCAAACCTCCGGCCAAGGCACAAGTTGTGGGATGGCCACCG
GTGAGATCATACCGGAAGAACGTGATGGTTTCCTGCCAAAAATCAAGCGGTGGCCCGGAGGCGGCGGCGT
TCGTGAAGGTATCACCCGGGAAAGTGAGCAAGGGCGAGGAGCTGTTCACCGGGGTGGTGCCCATCCTGGT
CGAGCTGGACGGCGACGTAAACGGCCACAAGTTCAGCGTGTCCGGCGAGGGCGAGGGCGATGCCACCTAC
GGCAAGCTGACCCTGAAGTTCATCTGCACCACCGGCAAGCTGCCCGTGCCCTGGCCCACCCTCGTGACCA
CCCTGACCTACGGCGTGCAGTGCTTCAGCCGCTACCCCGACCACATGAAGCAGCACGACTTCTTCAAGTC
CGCCATGCCCGAAGGCTACGTCCAGGAGCGCACCATCTTCTTCAAGGACGACGGCAACTACAAGACCCGC
GCCGAGGTGAAGTTCGAGGGCGACACCCTGGTGAACCGCATCGAGCTGAAGGGCATCGACTTCAAGGAGG
ACGGCAACATCCTGGGGCACAAGCTGGAGTACAACTACAACAGCCACAACGTCTATATCATGGCCGACAA
GCAGAAGAACGGCATCAAGGTGAACTTCAAGATCCGCCACAACATCGAGGACGGCAGCGTGCAGCTCGCC
GACCACTACCAGCAGAACACCCCCATCGGCGACGGCCCCGTGCTGCTGCCCGACAACCACTACCTGAGCA
CCCAGTCCGCCCTGAGCAAAGACCCCAACGAGAAGCGCGATCACATGGTCCTGCTGGAGTTCGTGACCGC
CGCCGGGATCACTCTCGGCATGGACGAGCTGTACAAGTAAAAAGGCGCGCCAGATCTGTTTAGCTTGCCT
CGTCCCCGCCGGGTCACCCGGCCAGCGACATGGAGGCCCAGAATACCCTCCTTGACAGTCTTGACGTGCG
CAGCTCAGGGGCATGATGTGACTGTCGCCCGTACATTTAGCCCATACATCCCCATGTATAATCATTTGCA
TCCATACATTTTGATGGCCGCACGGCGCGAAGCAAAAATTACGGCTCCTCGCTGCGGACCTGCGAGCAGG
GAAACGCTCCCCTCACAGACGCGTTGAATTGTCCCCACGCCGCGCCCCTGTAGAGAAATATAAAAGGTTA
GGATTTGCCACTGAGGTTCTTCTTTCATATACTTCCTTTTAAAATCTTGCTAGGATACAGTTCTCACATC
ACATCCGAACATAAACAACCATGGGTAAAAAGCCTGAACTCACCGCGACGTCTGTCGAGAAGTTTCTGAT
CGAAAAGTTCGACAGCGTCTCCGACCTGATGCAGCTCTCGGAGGGCGAAGAATCTCGTGCTTTCAGCTTC
GATGTAGGAGGGCGTGGATATGTCCTGCGGGTAAATAGCTGCGCCGATGGTTTCTACAAAGATCGTTATG
TTTATCGGCACTTTGCATCGGCCGCGCTCCCGATTCCGGAAGTGCTTGACATTGGGGAATTCAGCGAGAG
CCTGACCTATTGCATCTCCCGCCGTGCACAGGGTGTCACGTTGCAAGACCTGCCTGAAACCGAACTGCCC
GCTGTTCTGCAGCCGGTCGCGGAGGCCATGGATGCGATCGCTGCGGCCGATCTTAGCCAGACGAGCGGGT
TCGGCCCATTCGGACCGCAAGGAATCGGTCAATACACTACATGGCGTGATTTCATATGCGCGATTGCTGA
TCCCCATGTGTATCACTGGCAAACTGTGATGGACGACACCGTCAGTGCGTCCGTCGCGCAGGCTCTCGAT
GAGCTGATGCTTTGGGCCGAGGACTGCCCCGAAGTCCGGCACCTCGTGCACGCGGATTTCGGCTCCAACA
ATGTCCTGACGGACAATGGCCGCATAACAGCGGTCATTGACTGGAGCGAGGCGATGTTCGGGGATTCCCA
ATACGAGGTCGCCAACATCTTCTTCTGGAGGCCGTGGTTGGCTTGTATGGAGCAGCAGACGCGCTACTTC
GAGCGGAGGCATCCGGAGCTTGCAGGATCGCCGCGGCTCCGGGCGTATATGCTCCGCATTGGTCTTGACC
AACTCTATCAGAGCTTGGTTGACGGCAATTTCGATGATGCAGCTTGGGCGCAGGGTCGATGCGACGCAAT
CGTCCGATCCGGAGCCGGGACTGTCGGGCGTACACAAATCGCCCGCAGAAGCGCGGCCGTCTGGACCGAT
GGCTGTGTAGAAGTACTCGCCGATAGTGGAAACCGACGCCCCAGCACTCGTCCGAGGGCAAAGGAATAAT
CTCGAGTCATGTAATTAGTTATGTCACGCTTACATTCACGCCCTCCCCCCACATCCGCTCTAACCGAAAA
GGAAGGAGTTAGACAACCTGAAGTCTAGGTCCCTATTTATTTTTTTATAGTTATGTTAGTATTAAGAACG
TTATTTATATTTCAAATTTTTCTTTTTTTTCTGTACAGACGCGTGTACGCATGTAACATTATACTGAAAA
CCTTGCTTGAGAAGGTTTTGGGACGCTCGAAGGCTTTAACGAGCTCGAATTCATCGATGATATCAGATCC
ACTAGTGGCCTATGCGGCCGCGGATCTGCCGGTCTCCCTATAGTGAGTCGTATTAATTTCGATAAGCCAG
GTTAACCTGCATTAATGAATCGGCCAACGCGCGGGGAGAGGCGGTTTGCGTATTGGGCGCTCTTCCGCTT
CCTCGCTCACTGACTCGCTGCGCTCGGTCGTTCGGCTGCGGCGAGCGGTATCAGCTCACTCAAAGGCGGT
AATACGGTTATCCACAGAATCAGGGGATAACGCAGGAAAGAACATGTGAGCAAAAGGCCAGCAAAAGGCC
AGGAACCGTAAAAAGGCCGCGTTGCTGGCGTTTTTCCATAGGCTCCGCCCCCCTGACGAGCATCACAAAA
ATCGACGCTCAAGTCAGAGGTGGCGAAACCCGACAGGACTATAAAGATACCAGGCGTTTCCCCCTGGAAG
CTCCCTCGTGCGCTCTCCTGTTCCGACCCTGCCGCTTACCGGATACCTGTCCGCCTTTCTCCCTTCGGGA
AGCGTGGCGCTTTCTCATAGCTCACGCTGTAGGTATCTCAGTTCGGTGTAGGTCGTTCGCTCCAAGCTGG
GCTGTGTGCACGAACCCCCCGTTCAGCCCGACCGCTGCGCCTTATCCGGTAACTATCGTCTTGAGTCCAA
CCCGGTAAGACACGACTTATCGCCACTGGCAGCAGCCACTGGTAACAGGATTAGCAGAGCGAGGTATGTA
GGCGGTGCTACAGAGTTCTTGAAGTGGTGGCCTAACTACGGCTACACTAGAAGAACAGTATTTGGTATCT
GCGCTCTGCTGAAGCCAGTTACCTTCGGAAAAAGAGTTGGTAGCTCTTGATCCGGCAAACAAACCACCGC
TGGTAGCGGTGGTTTTTTTGTTTGCAAGCAGCAGATTACGCGCAGAAAAAAAGGATCTCAAGAAGATCCT
TTGATCTTTTCTACGGGGTCTGACGCTCAGTGGAACGAAAACTCACGTTAAGGGATTTTGGTCATGAGAT
TATCAAAAAGGATCTTCACCTAGATCCTTTTAAATTAAAAATGAAGTTTTAAATCAATCTAAAGTATATA
TGAGTAAACTTGGTCTGACAGTTACCAATGCTTAATCAGTGAGGCACCTATCTCAGCGATCTGTCTATTT
CGTTCATCCATAGTTGCCTGACTCCCCGTCGTGTAGATAACTACGATACGGGAGGGCTTACCATCTGGCC
CCAGTGCTGCAATGATACCGCGAGACCCACGCTCACCGGCTCCAGATTTATCAGCAATAAACCAGCCAGC
CGGAAGGGCCGAGCGCAGAAGTGGTCCTGCAACTTTATCCGCCTCCATCCAGTCTATTAATTGTTGCCGG
GAAGCTAGAGTAAGTAGTTCGCCAGTTAATAGTTTGCGCAACGTTGTTGCCATTGCTACAGGCATCGTGG
TGTCACGCTCGTCGTTTGGTATGGCTTCATTCAGCTCCGGTTCCCAACGATCAAGGCGAGTTACATGATC
CCCCATGTTGTGCAAAAAAGCGGTTAGCTCCTTCGGTCCTCCGATCGTTGTCAGAAGTAAGTTGGCCGCA
GTGTTATCACTCATGGTTATGGCAGCACTGCATAATTCTCTTACTGTCATGCCATCCGTAAGATGCTTTT
CTGTGACTGGTGAGTACTCAACCAAGTCATTCTGAGAATAGTGTATGCGGCGACCGAGTTGCTCTTGCCC
GGCGTCAATACGGGATAATACCGCGCCACATAGCAGAACTTTAAAAGTGCTCATCATTGGAAAACGTTCT
TCGGGGCGAAAACTCTCAAGGATCTTACCGCTGTTGAGATCCAGTTCGATGTAACCCACTCGTGCACCCA
ACTGATCTTCAGCATCTTTTACTTTCACCAGCGTTTCTGGGTGAGCAAAAACAGGAAGGCAAAATGCCGC
AAAAAAGGGAATAAGGGCGACACGGAAATGTTGAATACTCATACTCTTCCTTTTTCAATATTATTGAAGC
ATTTATCAGGGTTATTGTCTCATGAGCGGATACATATTTGAATGTATTTAGAAAAATAAACAAATAGGGG
TTCCGCGCACATTTCCCCGAAAAGTGCCACCTGACGTCTAAGAAACCATTATTATCATGACATTAACCTA
TAAAAATAGGCGTATCACGAGGCCCTTTCGTCTCGCGCGTTTCGGTGATGACGGTGAAAACCTCTGACAC
ATGCAGCTCCCGGAGACGGTCACAGCTTGTCTGTAAGCGGATGCCGGGAGCAGACAAGCCCGTCAGGGCG
CGTCAGCGGGTGTTGGCGGGTGTCGGGGCTGGCTTAACTATGCGGCATCAGAGCAGATTGTACTGAGAGT
GCACCATATGGACATATTGTCGTTAGAACGCGGCTACAATTAATACATAACCTTATGTATCATACACATA
CGATTTAGGTGACACTATA
Features (pLannotate 1.2.2; 14 found; start..end, strand, type, name):
     83..405     +  CDS            FKBP (fragment): human FK506-binding protein FKBP12
    415..538     +  CDS            ubiquitin (fragment): Saccharomyces cerevisiae ubiquitin
    577..714     +  CDS            mini-AID (fragment): minimal degron from the auxin-responsive IAA17 protein of Arabidopsis thaliana (Kubota et al., 2013) acts as an auxin-inducible degron (AID) in the presence of TIR1
    724..1440    +  CDS            EGFP: the original enhanced GFP (Yang et al., 1996) mammalian codon-optimized
   1497..2871    +  gene           hphMX6 (fragment): yeast selectable marker conferring hygromycin resistance
   2923..3112    +  terminator     CYC1 terminator: S. cerevisiae CYC1; transcription terminator for CYC1
   3187..3205    -  promoter       T7 promoter: promoter for bacteriophage T7 RNA polymerase
   3227..3280    -  CDS            lacI (fragment): lac repressor; lacI; The lac repressor binds to the lac operator to inhibit transcription in E. coli. This inhibition can be relieved by adding lactose or isopropyl-β-D-thiogalactopyranoside (IPTG).
   3463..4051    -  rep_origin     ori: high-copy-number ColE1/pMB1/pBR322/pUC origin of replication
   4222..5082    -  CDS            AmpR: β-lactamase; bla; confers resistance to ampicillin, carbenicillin, and related antibiotics
   5083..5187    -  promoter       AmpR promoter: bla
   5282..5317    +  CDS            rop (fragment): Rop protein, which maintains plasmids at low copy number; rop
   5419..5470    +  misc_feature   bom (fragment): basis of mobility region from pBR322
   5533..2       +  promoter       SP6 promoter (across the origin): promoter for bacteriophage SP6 RNA polymerase
