[The description below was written by a language model from this plasmid's Addgene catalogue record and pLannotate feature annotations shown in this document.]
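Description:
pHyg-CUbo-AID*-GFP is a 5.5 kb template plasmid of the pYM family, used for PCR-based C-terminal tagging of chromosomal genes in budding yeast. It is catalogued as an empty backbone. It carries no gene of interest and has no yeast replication origin in the annotated features. Instead, the tag-plus-marker module is amplified with primers bearing homology to the target locus, and the product is integrated by homologous recombination. In E. coli the plasmid is maintained at high copy through a ColE1/pUC-type origin and selected with ampicillin via the bla gene and its promoter. Short fragments annotated as lacI, rop and bom, together with flanking T7 and SP6 promoters, appear to be remnants of the cloning backbone.

The tagging cassette is a single promoterless reading frame, so expression depends on the tagged gene's own promoter once it is fused in frame. It begins with an FKBP12 segment followed by a partial yeast ubiquitin sequence. These two parts presumably make up the "CUbo" element of the Ubiquiton system named in the associated publication, an inducible, linkage-specific polyubiquitylation tool, although the record does not spell out how the module works. Next come a minimal auxin-inducible degron derived from Arabidopsis IAA17 (AID*), which triggers auxin-dependent degradation in cells expressing TIR1, and a GFP reporter. The annotation software calls this reporter EGFP, whereas the catalogue describes it as yeGFP. Downstream lies an hphMX6-type hygromycin resistance marker for selecting yeast integrants, followed by a CYC1 terminator. Proteins tagged with this cassette can therefore be visualised by fluorescence, depleted with auxin, and targeted for induced polyubiquitylation.
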