Addgene plasmid #212770: pHyg-CUbo-AID*-GFP
Purpose: (Empty Backbone) C-terminal PCR-based tagging with CUbo-AID*-yeGFP in budding yeast with HygR selection
Depositing lab: Helle Ulrich. Depositing organization: Institut fuer Molekulare Biologie (IMB Mainz). Publication: Ubiquiton-An inducible, linkage-specific polyubiquitylation tool. Renz C, Asimaki E, Meister C, Albanese V, Petriukov K, Krapoth NC, Wegmann S, Wollscheid HP, Wong RP, Fulzele A, Chen JX, Leon S, Ulrich HD. Mol Cell. 2024 Jan 18;84(2):386-400.e11. doi: 10.1016/j.molcel.2023.11.016. Epub 2023 Dec 15. PubMed 38103558.
Backbone
  Vector backbone: pYM
  Vector type: PCR-based tagging
  Selectable markers: Hygromycin
Growth in bacteria
  Bacterial resistance: Ampicillin, 100 μg/mL
  Growth temperature: 37°C
  Growth strain: Top10
  Copy number: High Copy
Gene/Insert
  Gene/Insert name: None
Terms and licenses: Academic/Nonprofit Terms; Industry Terms: Not Available to Industry
Depositor comments: pHU4659
How to cite: pHyg-CUbo-AID*-GFP was a gift from Helle Ulrich (Addgene plasmid # 212770 ; http://n2t.net/addgene:212770 ; RRID:Addgene_212770)
